>Addgene plasmid #148899 | pT7-EGFP-HsHelz_1475-1942_AH | depositor full sequence | sequence record 291347 | Full Sequence
TAGTTATTAATAGTAATCAATTACGGGGTCATTAGTTCATAGCCCATATATGGAGTTCCGCGTTACATAA
CTTACGGTAAATGGCCCGCCTGGCTGACCGCCCAACGACCCCCGCCCATTGACGTCAATAATGACGTATG
TTCCCATAGTAACGCCAATAGGGACTTTCCATTGACGTCAATGGGTGGAGTATTTACGGTAAACTGCCCA
CTTGGCAGTACATCAAGTGTATCATATGCCAAGTACGCCCCCTATTGACGTCAATGACGGTAAATGGCCC
GCCTGGCATTATGCCCAGTACATGACCTTATGGGACTTTCCTACTTGGCAGTACATCTACGTATTAGTCA
TCGCTATTACCATGGTGATGCGGTTTTGGCAGTACATCAATGGGCGTGGATAGCGGTTTGACTCACGGGG
ATTTCCAAGTCTCCACCCCATTGACGTCAATGGGAGTTTGTTTTGGCACCAAAATCAACGGGACTTTCCA
AAATGTCGTAACAACTCCGCCCCATTGACGCAAATGGGCGGTAGGCGTGTACGGTGGGAGGTCTATATAA
GCAGAGCTCTCTGGCTAACTAGAGAACCCACTGCTTACTGGCTTATCGAAATTAATACGACTCACTATAG
GGAGACCCAAGCTCTAGCGCTACCGGTCGCCACCATGGTGAGCAAGGGCGAGGAGCTGTTCACCGGGGTG
GTGCCCATCCTGGTCGAGCTGGACGGCGACGTAAACGGCCACAAGTTCAGCGTGTCCGGCGAGGGCGAGG
GCGATGCCACCTACGGCAAGCTGACCCTGAAGTTCATCTGCACCACCGGCAAGCTGCCCGTGCCCTGGCC
CACCCTCGTGACCACCCTGACCTACGGCGTGCAGTGCTTCAGCCGCTACCCCGACCACATGAAGCAGCAC
GACTTCTTCAAGTCCGCCATGCCCGAAGGCTACGTCCAGGAGCGCACCATCTTCTTCAAGGACGACGGCA
ACTACAAGACCCGCGCCGAGGTGAAGTTCGAGGGCGACACCCTGGTGAACCGCATCGAGCTGAAGGGCAT
CGACTTCAAGGAGGACGGCAACATCCTGGGGCACAAGCTGGAGTACAACTACAACAGCCACAACGTCTAT
ATCATGGCCGACAAGCAGAAGAACGGCATCAAGGTGAACTTCAAGATCCGCCACAACATCGAGGACGGCA
GCGTGCAGCTCGCCGACCACTACCAGCAGAACACCCCCATCGGCGACGGCCCCGTGCTGCTGCCCGACAA
CCACTACCTGAGCACCCAGTCCGCCCTGAGCAAAGACCCCAACGAGAAGCGCGATCACATGGTCCTGCTG
GAGTTCGTGACCGCCGCCGGGATCACTCTCGGCATGGACGAGCTGTACAAGTCCGGACTCAGATCTCGAG
CTCAAGCTTCGAATTCTGCAGTCGACGGTACCGCGGATCTTCCTTCACATCTGAATAGCTTCATTGATGA
GAACCCCTCGGGATTACCTATAGGGGAGGCTTTAGATCGTATACATGGGAGTGTCGCTCTGGAAACATTA
AGGCAGCAGCAGGCACGGTTCCAGCAGTGGAGCGAGCATCATGCCTTTCTCAGTCAGGGCAGCGTTCCAT
ACCCACACCATCACCATCCTCACCTCCAGCATCTTCCTCAGCCGCCCCTGGGATTACATCAGCCGCCAGT
GAGGGCAGACTGGAAGCTCACCAGCAGTGCCGAAGATGAAGTGGAGACCACATACTCAAGGTTTCAAGAC
TTAATCAGAGAACTGTCTCATCGTGATCAAAGTGAAACACGGGAACTAGCTGAAATGCCACCACCTCAAT
CAAGACTTTTGCAATATAGACAAGTACAGAGTAGAAGCCCACCAGCAGTCCCATCTCCCCCATCCAGTAC
AGACCACAGTAGCCACTTTTCTAACTTTAATGATAACAGCAGAGACATTGAAGTAGCCAGCAACCCAGCA
TTTCCACAGCGCCTCCCACCCCAGATATTCAACTCACCTTTCTCGTTGCCATCTGAACACCTTGCCCCTC
CTCCCTTGAAATACCTGGCACCTGATGGAGCATGGACTTTTGCTAACTTGCAACAGAATCACCTAATGGG
GCCAGGTTTTCCCTATGGCCTACCTCCATTGCCTCACAGGCCACCGCAGAACCCTTTTGTACAAATACAG
AATCATCAACATGCTATTGGTCAAGAGCCATTTCACCCATTGTCATCTCGAACAGTATCTTCTTCTTCGC
TCCCTAGCTTAGAAGAGTATGAGCCCAGAGGACCTGGTCGGCCCTTGTACCAAAGAAGAATCTCATCTAG
CTCAGTTCAACCTTGTTCTGAAGAAGTAAGCACTCCTCAAGACAGTCTGGCTCAGTGTAAAGAGCTTCAG
GACCACAGTAACCAATCTTCTTTCAACTTTTCATCCCCGGAGTCCTGGGTAAACACCACCTCATCTACTC
CTTATCAGAACATTCCGTGCAATGGATCCAGCAGGACAGCTCAGCCCAGAGAGTTGATAGCGCCACCCAA
GACTGTCAAACCCCCTGAGGATCAACTGAAGTCGGAGAACCTCGAGGTGTCCAGTTCCTTCAACTACAGT
GTGCTGCAGCATCTTGGCCAGTTTCCACCCCTTATGCCTAACAAGCAGATCGCGGAGTCGGCCAATAGCA
GTAGCCCCCAGAGCTCTGCGGGGGGCAAGCCCGCCATGTCCTATGCCAGCGCTCTGCGGGCCCCTCCAAA
GCCCAGGCCCCCTCCTGAGCAGGCCAAGAAGAGTAGCGACCCTCTGTCTCTCTTCCAGGAACTGAGCCTA
GGGAGCTCATCTGGCAGCAATGGCTTTTACTCATATTTTAAATAATCTAGATAACTGATCATAATCAGCC
ATACCACATTTGTAGAGGTTTTACTTGCTTTAAAAAACCTCCCACACCTCCCCCTGAACCTGAAACATAA
AATGAATGCAATTGTTGTTGTTAACTTGTTTATTGCAGCTTATAATGGTTACAAATAAAGCAATAGCATC
ACAAATTTCACAAATAAAGCATTTTTTTCACTGCATTCTAGTTGTGGTTTGTCCAAACTCATCAATGTAT
CTTAACGCGTAAATTGTAAGCGTTAATATTTTGTTAAAATTCGCGTTAAATTTTTGTTAAATCAGCTCAT
TTTTTAACCAATAGGCCGAAATCGGCAAAATCCCTTATAAATCAAAAGAATAGACCGAGATAGGGT
[37 nt withheld, positions 3217-3253]
AAAGAACGTGGACTCCAACGTCAAAGG
[49 nt withheld, positions 3281-3329]
T
[91 nt withheld, positions 3331-3421]
G
[124 nt withheld, positions 3423-3546]
CAGGTGGCACTTTTCGGGGAAATGTGCGCGGAACCCCTATTTGTTTATTTTTCTAAATACATTCAAATAT
GTATCCGCTCATGAGACAATAACCCTGATAAATGCTTCAATAATATTGAAAAAGGAAGAGTCCTGAGGCG
GAAAGAACCAGCTGTGGAATGTGTGTCAGTTAGGGTGTGGAAAGTCCCCAGGCTCCCCAGCAGGCAGAAG
TATGCAAAGCATGCATCTCAATTAGTCAGCAACCAGGTGTGGAAAGTCCCCAGGCTCCCCAGCAGGCAGA
AGTATGCAAAGCATGCATCTCAATTAGTCAGCAACCATAGTCCCGCCCCTAACTCCGCCCATCCCGCCCC
TAACTCCGCCCAGTTCCGCCCATTCTCCGCCCCATGGCTGACTAATTTTTTTTATTTATGCAGAGGCCGA
GGCCGCCTCGGCCTCTGAGCTATTCCAGAAGTAGTGAGGAGGCTTTTTTGGAGGCCTAGGCTTTTGCAAA
GATCGATCAAGAGACAGGATGAGGATCGTTTCGCATGATTGAACAAGATGGATTGCACGCAGGTTCTCCG
GCCGCTTGGGTGGAGAGGCTATTCGGCTATGACTGGGCACAACAGACAATCGGCTGCTCTGATGCCGCCG
TGTTCCGGCTGTCAGCGCAGGGGCGCCCGGTTCTTTTTGTCAAGACCGACCTGTCCGGTGCCCTGAATGA
ACTGCAAGACGAGGCAGCGCGGCTATCGTGGCTGGCCACGACGGGCGTTCCTTGCGCAGCTGTGCTCGAC
GTTGTCACTGAAGCGGGAAGGGACTGGCTGCTATTGGGCGAAGTGCCGGGGCAGGATCTCCTGTCATCTC
ACCTTGCTCCTGCCGAGAAAGTATCCATCATGGCTGATGCAATGCGGCGGCTGCATACGCTTGATCCGGC
TACCTGCCCATTCGACCACCAAGCGAAACATCGCATCGAGCGAGCACGTACTCGGATGGAAGCCGGTCTT
GTCGATCAGGATGATCTGGACGAAGAGCATCAGGGGCTCGCGCCAGCCGAACTGTTCGCCAGGCTCAAGG
CGAGCATGCCCGACGGCGAGGATCTCGTCGTGACCCATGGCGATGCCTGCTTGCCGAATATCATGGTGGA
AAATGGCCGCTTTTCTGGATTCATCGACTGTGGCCGGCTGGGTGTGGCGGACCGCTATCAGGACATAGCG
TTGGCTACCCGTGATATTGCTGAAGAGCTTGGCGGCGAATGGGCTGACCGCTTCCTCGTGCTTTACGGTA
TCGCCGCTCCCGATTCGCAGCGCATCGCCTTCTATCGCCTTCTTGACGAGTTCTTCTGAGCGGGACTCTG
GGGTTCGAAATGACCGACCAAGCGACGCCCAACCTGCCATCACGAGATTTCGATTCCACCGCCGCCTTCT
ATGAAAGGTTGGGCTTCGGAATCGTTTTCCGGGACGCCGGCTGGATGATCCTCCAGCGCGGGGATCTCAT
GCTGGAGTTCTTCGCCCACCCTAGGGGGAGGCTAACTGAAACACGGAAGGAGACAATACCGGAAGGAACC
CGCGCTATGACGGCAATAAAAAGACAGAATAAAACGCACGGTGTTGGGTCGTTTGTTCATAAACGCGGGG
TTCGGTCCCAGGGCTGGCACTCTGTCGATACCCCACCGAGACCCCATTGGGGCCAATACGCCCGCGTTTC
TTCCTTTTCCCCACCCCACCCCCCAAGTTCGGGTGAAGGCCCAGGGCTCGCAGCCAACGTCGGGGCGGCA
GGCCCTGCCATAGCCTCAGGTTACTCATATATACTTTAGATTGATTTAAAACTTCATTTTTAATTTAAAA
GGATCTAGGTGAAGATCCTTTTTGATAATCTCATGACCAAAATCCCTTAACGTGAGTTTTCGTTCCACTG
AGCGTCAGACCCCGTAGAAAAGATCAAAGGATCTTCTTGAGATCCTTTTTTTCTGCGCGTAATCTGCTGC
TTGCAAACAAAAAAACCACCGCTACCAGCGGTGGTTTGTTTGCCGGATCAAGAGCTACCAACTCTTTTTC
CGAAGGTAACTGGCTTCAGCAGAGCGCAGATACCAAATACTGTCCTTCTAGTGTAGCCGTAGTTAGGCCA
CCACTTCAAGAACTCTGTAGCACCGCCTACATACCTCGCTCTGCTAATCCTGTTACCAGTGGCTGCTGCC
AGTGGCGATAAGTCGTGTCTTACCGGGTTGGACTCAAGACGATAGTTACCGGATAAGGCGCAGCGGTCGG
GCTGAACGGGGGGTTCGTGCACACAGCCCAGCTTGGAGCGAACGACCTACACCGAACTGAGATACCTACA
GCGTGAGCTATGAGAAAGCGCCACGCTTCCCGAAGGGAGAAAGGCGGACAGGTATCCGGTAAGCGGCAGG
GTCGGAACAGGAGAGCGCACGAGGGAGCTTCCAGGGGGAAACGCCTGGTATCTTTATAGTCCTGTCGGGT
TTCGCCACCTCTGACTTGAGCGTCGATTTTTGTGATGCTCGTCAGGGGGGCGGAGCCTATGGAAAAACGC
CAGCAACGCGGCCTTTTTACGGTTCCTGGCCTTTTGCTGGCCTTTTGCTCACATGTTCTTTCCTGCGTTA
TCCCCTGATTCTGTGGATAACCGTATTACCGCCATGCAT
Features (pLannotate 1.2.2; 17 found; start..end, strand, type, name):
     61..364     +  enhancer       CMV enhancer: human cytomegalovirus immediate early enhancer
    365..568     +  promoter       CMV promoter: human cytomegalovirus (CMV) immediate early promoter
    564..597     +  LTR            5' LTR (truncated) (fragment): truncated 5' long terminal repeat (LTR) from HIV-1
    613..631     +  promoter       T7 promoter: promoter for bacteriophage T7 RNA polymerase
    665..1381    +  CDS            EGFP: EGFP is a basic (constitutively fluorescent) green fluorescent protein published in 1996, derived from Aequorea victoria. It is reported to be a rapidly-maturing weak dimer with moderate acid sensitivity.
   1382..1436    +  misc_feature   MCS (fragment): multiple cloning site
   1439..2842    +  CDS            HELZ (fragment): HELZ_HUMAN - Also known as DRHC, KIAA0054. Experimental evidence at protein level: Swiss-Prot protein existence level 1. May act as a helicase that plays a role in RNA metabolism in multiple tissues and organs within the developing embryo. From Homo sapiens (Human).
   2856..2940    +  CDS            large T antigen (fragment): large T antigen from SV40 (simian virus 40)
   2963..3084    +  polyA_signal   SV40 poly(A) signal: SV40 polyadenylation signal
   3118..3546    -  rep_origin     f1 ori (sequence partly withheld): f1 bacteriophage origin of replication; arrow indicates direction of (+) strand synthesis
   3573..3677    +  promoter       AmpR promoter: bla
   3679..4036    +  promoter       SV40 promoter: SV40 enhancer and early promoter
   4071..4865    +  CDS            NeoR/KanR: aminoglycoside phosphotransferase from Tn5; aph(3')-II (or nptII); confers resistance to neomycin, kanamycin, and G418 (Geneticin®)
   4886..5038    +  CDS            ble (fragment): BLE_KLEPN - Experimental evidence at protein level: Swiss-Prot protein existence level 1. Binding protein with a strong affinity to the bleomycin family of antibiotics. Binds to CL990; an antimitotic-antibiotic compound. From Klebsiella pneumoniae.
   5097..5144    +  polyA_signal   HSV TK poly(A) signal: herpes simplex virus thymidine kinase polyadenylation signal (Cole and Stacy, 1985)
   5235..5251    -  polyA_signal   bGH poly(A) signal (fragment): bovine growth hormone polyadenylation signal
   5473..6061    +  rep_origin     ori: high-copy-number ColE1/pMB1/pBR322/pUC origin of replication
