[The description below was written by a language model from this plasmid's Addgene catalogue record and pLannotate feature annotations shown in this document.]
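Description:
pT7-EGFP-HsHelz_1475-1942_AH is a 6,175 nt mammalian expression plasmid that produces a C-terminal fragment of human HELZ (residues 1475–1942) fused to the C-terminus of EGFP. The catalogue lists the backbone as unknown. Transcription in mammalian cells is driven by the human cytomegalovirus immediate-early enhancer and promoter. A bacteriophage T7 promoter lies between the CMV promoter and the EGFP start, so the same fusion could in principle also be transcribed by T7 RNA polymerase. The EGFP coding sequence is followed by a short remnant of the multiple cloning site, then the HELZ fragment, and the transcript ends at an SV40 polyadenylation signal. The depositor states that the insert follows the reference human HELZ mRNA and protein sequences, and cautions that the deposited sequence may be theoretical or based on Sanger reads.

The plasmid is propagated in E. coli at high copy from a ColE1/pUC-type origin, and it also carries an f1 origin for single-stranded DNA production. Selection relies on one Tn5 NeoR/KanR gene placed behind tandem bacterial (bla) and SV40 early promoters and terminated by the HSV TK poly(A) signal. It gives kanamycin resistance in bacteria and should allow G418 selection in mammalian cells. Short annotated fragments (HIV-1 LTR, SV40 large T antigen, ble, bGH poly(A)) are probably partial matches within flanking backbone sequence, not functional elements.

The associated study concerns the direct interaction of HELZ with the CCR4-NOT deadenylase complex and the decay of bound mRNAs. The construct therefore fits GFP-tagged expression of the HELZ C-terminal region for localization or interaction experiments in human cells, although the record gives its purpose only as mammalian expression.
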