Addgene plasmid #148899: pT7-EGFP-HsHelz_1475-1942_AH
Purpose: Mammalian Expression of HsHelz_1475-1942
Depositing lab: Elisa Izaurralde. Depositing organization: Max Planck Institute for Developmental Biology. Publication: HELZ directly interacts with CCR4-NOT and causes decay of bound mRNAs. Hanet A, Rasch F, Weber R, Ruscica V, Fauser M, Raisch T, Kuzuoglu-Ozturk D, Chang CT, Bhandari D, Igreja C, Wohlbold L. Life Sci Alliance. 2019 Sep 30;2(5). pii: 2/5/e201900405. doi: 10.26508/lsa.201900405. Print 2019 Oct. PubMed 31570513.
Backbone
  Vector backbone: Unknown
  Vector type: Mammalian Expression
Growth in bacteria
  Bacterial resistance: Kanamycin, 50 μg/mL
  Growth temperature: 37°C
  Growth strain: DH5alpha
  Copy number: High Copy
Gene/Insert
  Gene/Insert name: HsHelz_1475-1942
  Species: H. sapiens (human)
  Entrez Gene: HELZ (a.k.a. DHRC, DRHC, HUMORF5)
  Cloning method: Unknown
Terms and licenses: Academic/Nonprofit Terms; Industry Terms: Not Available to Industry
Depositor comments: sequence according to the sequence of NCBI:NM_014877.3 or Uniprot.:P42694 Plasmids from this collection were made available to the research community and donated after the lab closed. Please note that the sequence provided by the depositing laboratory may be theoretical/predicted or based on Sanger sequencing results. There may be discrepancies between sequencing results obtained by Addgene and the depositor sequence. If an Addgene verified sequence is not available, please contact before placing your order to request that our lab fully sequence the plasmid.
How to cite: pT7-EGFP-HsHelz_1475-1942_AH was a gift from Elisa Izaurralde (Addgene plasmid # 148899 ; http://n2t.net/addgene:148899 ; RRID:Addgene_148899)
